>Addgene plasmid #124604 | pAAV-EF1a-DIO-C1V1(t/t)-mRuby2-KV2.1-WPRE-SV40 | addgene full sequence | sequence record 242012 | Addgene NGS Result
CCTGCAGGCAGCTGCGCGCTCGCTCGCTCACTGAGGCCGCCCGGGCGTCGGGCGACCTTTGGTCGCCCGG
CCTCAGTGAGCGAGCGAGCGCGCAGAGAGGGAGTGGCCAACTCCATCACTAGGGGTTCCTGCGGCCGCAC
GCGTAAGCTTTGCAAAGATGGATAAAGTTTTAAACAGAGAGGAATCTTTGCAGCTAATGGACCTTCTAGG
TCTTGAAAGGAGTGGGAATTGGCTCCGGTGCCCGTCAGTGGGCAGAGCGCACATCGCCCACAGTCCCCGA
GAAGTTGGGGGGAGGGGTCGGCAATTGAACCGGTGCCTAGAGAAGGTGGCGCGGGGTAAACTGGGAAAGT
GATGTCGTGTACTGGCTCCGCCTTTTTCCCGAGGGTGGGGGAGAACCGTATATAAGTGCAGTAGTCGCCG
TGAACGTTCTTTTTCGCAACGGGTTTGCCGCCAGAACACAGGTAAGTGCCGTGTGTGGTTCCCGCGGGCC
TGGCCTCTTTACGGGTTATGGCCCTTGCGTGCCTTGAATTACTTCCACTGGCTGCAGTACGTGATTCTTG
ATCCCGAGCTTCGGGTTGGAAGTGGGTGGGAGAGTTCGAGGCCTTGCGCTTAAGGAGCCCCTTCGCCTCG
TGCTTGAGTTGAGGCCTGGCCTGGGCGCTGGGGCCGCCGCGTGCGAATCTGGTGGCACCTTCGCGCCTGT
CTCGCTGCTTTCGATAAGTCTCTAGCCATTTAAAATTTTTGATGACCTGCTGCGACGCTTTTTTTCTGGC
AAGATAGTCTTGTAAATGCGGGCCAAGATCTGCACACTGGTATTTCGGTTTTTGGGGCCGCGGGCGGCGA
CGGGGCCCGTGCGTCCCAGCGCACATGTTCGGCGAGGCGGGGCCTGCGAGCGCGGCCACCGAGAATCGGA
CGGGGGTAGTCTCAAGCTGGCCGGCCTGCTCTGGTGCCTGGCCTCGCGCCGCCGTGTATCGCCCCGCCCT
GGGCGGCAAGGCTGGCCCGGTCGGCACCAGTTGCGTGAGCGGAAAGATGGCCGCTTCCCGGCCCTGCTGC
AGGGAGCTCAAAATGGAGGACGCGGCGCTCGGGAGAGCGGGCGGGTGAGTCACCCACACAAAGGAAAAGG
GCCTTTCCGTCCTCAGCCGTCGCTTCATGTGACTCCACGGAGTACCGGGCGCCGTCCAGGCACCTCGATT
AGTTCTCGAGCTTTTGGAGTACGTCGTCTTTAGGTTGGGGGGAGGGGTTTTATGCGATGGAGTTTCCCCA
CACTGAGTGGGTGGAGACTGAAGTTAGGCCAGCTTGGCACTTGATGTAATTCTCCTTGGAATTTGCCCTT
TTTGAGTTTGGATCTTGGTTCATTCTCAAGCCTCAGACAGTGGTTCAAAGTTTTTTTCTTCCATTTCAGG
TGTCGTGAGGTACCGGATCCTCTAGAGTCGACTCCGGAATAACTTCGTATAGGATACTTTATACGAAGTT
ATGCAGAATGGTAGCTGGATTGTAGCTGCTATTAGCAATATGAAACCTCTTAATAACTTCGTATAGCATA
CATTATACGAAGTTATGGCGCGCCTTAGAATCTGGTGGCTTCAGGGAAGTCCGTGGCACAGCTGATGAAG
CTGTCAATGCTGGACATGCTCCGCATGTCGATGACGCCCTCCGTGCGTGCGGGCAGAGGGGCCACGGGGC
TGGGCATGCTGCTCATCTCCAGCTCCTCTGGAGGCTTGCTCTGCGGGGCCATCTCCTTGGTGTTGAGGAT
GGGCTGGGACTGCTTGTACAGCTCGTCCATCCCACCACCAAGCCCGGCGAACTTGGCAACTGCGTGTTCG
CGTTGTACTACGAACATTTCATTGTCACTTTCCTCTAACCTTTCCAGGCGGTGATCAACGGCATGGATAC
CGGGCATCTTGATGTTCCCGACGGTCTTTTTTGACCTGTAAGTTGTTACGAAAGAGCAAGACAGATGGCC
ACCACCATCAACTTTCAGTGCCATATGAGTGTATCCCCTCAGACCACCATCTGCTGGATACATCATCTCT
GTATTAGGCTCCCAACCCTTGGTCTTCTTCTGCATCACGGGACCATTGGAGGGAAAGTTTACCCCTCTGA
CTTGGACGTGGTAAACGAGACAGCCATCCTCAAGGCTGGTGTCCTGCATGACGGTGACGACTCCACCATC
TTCGTATCTCGTAACTCTTTCCCAAGTAAAACCCTCAGGAAAGGACTGTTTAAAGAAATCAGGAATGCCT
TTCGGGTACTTGATAAAAGTACGGCTGCCATACATGAACGACGTGGCAAGAATGTCAAAGGCAAATGGCA
GGGGTCCTCCCTCGATGACTTTGATCCTCATGGTTTGAGTTCCCATGTACGGATTGCCTTCTCCTTCACC
TGTGCATTTGAATTGGTGGCCGTTGACCGAACCTTCCATGACCACCTTCATACGCATATTTTCCTTGATC
AGCTCTTCGCCCTTAGACACGGCGGCCGCGTCCTCCTCTTCAGCCACCAGTGTCTCAACCTCCATCTCTT
GGCCGGCGATCGTAATTTTCTGCTTCTTTCTGATGTCGCCATACAACAGGATGTGCTCGTGGATTTTGAC
GCGCAGGTAATTCCCCAGCACACCCCACATGTTCTTTGCAATCAGGTCGAGGATGGAGTGCCCAATGGCA
GATCCATAAGGGCTGATATGACCGAATCCTTCCGTGCCCAGCAGAAACAGGACTGGAAACATTCCCCAAG
CCACAAAGAATGTCCAGGCCATCACTCGGACCAGTTCTCGACAAATCCCTTTTGGAACTGTGTGGAATGC
TTCGATATAAACTTTAGCAGCATGAAAATAGGTATACATACCATAGCTCAATGAGATGAGGAAGAACAGG
ATCTTCGTCCACCCCGTACACATGGCGCTGGTTGCGCCCCACACGATGCATCCCACATCAGAAACCAACA
GGCCCATAGTCCTTTTGCTATAATCGTCCTTCAGGCCTGTGAGGTTGCTCAGATGGATCAGAAGGACCGG
GCAGGTGAGCAGCCAGGTCGCGTAACGAAGCCACACGGTCTTGTTGCCGTTGGATGAGTAGATCACCGCA
GGTTCGTCAAACTCATGGAAATACTCGATGATGAACTTGATCATCTCGATCGTGGCCACGTAAATGGTCT
CCCAGCCGCAAGTAGACTTCCAGGTCTGGTAGCCGTAGAACATCAGGCAGAGCGCTGAAAGCGCAAAAGT
AATCCACTGCAGAATGTTGGCAGCCAACTTCTCGGCATTTGTTCCGTTGGATTTAAGCCAAGCCAAGCAG
AAGCACTGGCCGTTGTTCGGGATGCAAATAACAGAACCATTGTTCTCAAGAGTGTATGAGGTTTGGAAGA
GCATGCGCTCGTGGGCACGGTGGAAAACGTAGTCGGGGCCATCCTGAGTCGCGACCGGCACCGTCGCGTC
ACTGCCAGTCGAGGCTCCTGCGCTGCCGGCCGCCAGCGCCACTGCCAGCGCTAGGGCAAGAAGCCATGGC
CTCCGCGACATGGTGGCTAGCATAACTTCGTATAAAGTATCCTATACGAAGTTATTTGCCTTAACCCAGA
AATTATCACTGTTATTCTTTAGAATGGTGCAAAGAATAACTTCGTATAATGTATGCTATACGAAGTTATG
AATTCGATATCAAGCTTATCGATAATCAACCTCTGGATTACAAAATTTGTGAAAGATTGACTGGTATTCT
TAACTATGTTGCTCCTTTTACGCTATGTGGATACGCTGCTTTAATGCCTTTGTATCATGCTATTGCTTCC
CGTATGGCTTTCATTTTCTCCTCCTTGTATAAATCCTGGTTGCTGTCTCTTTATGAGGAGTTGTGGCCCG
TTGTCAGGCAACGTGGCGTGGTGTGCACTGTGTTTGCTGACGCAACCCCCACTGGTTGGGGCATTGCCAC
CACCTGTCAGCTCCTTTCCGGAACTTTCGCTTTCCCCCTCCCTATTGCCACGGCGGAACTCATCGCCGCC
TGCCTTGCCCGCTGCTGGACAGGGGCTCGGCTGTTGGGCACTGACAATTCCGTGGTGTTGTCGGGGAAAT
CATCGTCCTTTCCTTGGCTGCTCGCCTATGTTGCCACCTGGATTCTGCGCGGGACGTCCTTCTGCTACGT
CCCTTCGGCCCTCAATCCAGCGGACCTTCCTTCCCGCGGCCTGCTGCCGGCTCTGCGGCCTCTTCCGCGT
CTTCGCCTTCGCCCTCAGACGAGTCGGATCTCCCTTTGGGCCGCCTCCCCGCATCGATACCGAGCGCTGC
TCGAGAGATCTTTCGAGCAGACATGATAAGATACATTGATGAGTTTGGACAAACCACAACTAGAATGCAG
TGAAAAAAATGCTTTATTTGTGAAATTTGTGATGCTATTGCTTTATTTGTAACCATTATAAGCTGCAATA
AACAAGTTAACAACAACAATTGCATTCATTTTATGTTTCAGGTTCAGGGGGAGATGTGGGAGGTTTTTTA
AAGCAAGTAAAACCTCTACAAATGTGGTAAAATCTGATTTTGTAGGTAACCACGTGCGGACCGAGCGGCC
GCAGGAACCCCTAGTGATGGAGTTGGCCACTCCCTCTCTGCGCGCTCGCTCGCTCACTGAGGCCGGGCGA
CCAAAGGTCGCCCGACGCCCGGGCTTTGCCCGGGCGGCCTCAGTGAGCGAGCGAGCGCGCAGCTGCCTGC
AGGGGCGCCTGATGCGGTATTTTCTCCTTACGCATCTGTGCGGTATTTCACACCGCATA
[95 nt withheld, positions 4750-4844]
T
[46 nt withheld, positions 4846-4891]
C
[141 nt withheld, positions 4893-5033]
CCTTTGACGTTGGAGTCCACGTTCTTT
[37 nt withheld, positions 5061-5097]
ACTCTATCTCGGGCTATTCTTTTGATTTATAAGGGATTTTGCCGATTTCGGTCTATTGGTTAAAAAATGA
GCTGATTTAACAAAAATTTAACGCGAATTTTAACAAAATATTAACGTTTACAATTTTATGGTGCACTCTC
AGTACAATCTGCTCTGATGCCGCATAGTTAAGCCAGCCCCGACACCCGCCAACACCCGCTGACGCGCCCT
GACGGGCTTGTCTGCTCCCGGCATCCGCTTACAGACAAGCTGTGACCGTCTCCGGGAGCTGCATGTGTCA
GAGGTTTTCACCGTCATCACCGAAACGCGCGAGACGAAAGGGCCTCGTGATACGCCTATTTTTATAGGTT
AATGTCATGATAATAATGGTTTCTTAGACGTCAGGTGGCACTTTTCGGGGAAATGTGCGCGGAACCCCTA
TTTGTTTATTTTTCTAAATACATTCAAATATGTATCCGCTCATGAGACAATAACCCTGATAAATGCTTCA
ATAATATTGAAAAAGGAAGAGTATGAGTATTCAACATTTCCGTGTCGCCCTTATTCCCTTTTTTGCGGCA
TTTTGCCTTCCTGTTTTTGCTCACCCAGAAACGCTGGTGAAAGTAAAAGATGCTGAAGATCAGTTGGGTG
CACGAGTGGGTTACATCGAACTGGATCTCAACAGCGGTAAGATCCTTGAGAGTTTTCGCCCCGAAGAACG
TTTTCCAATGATGAGCACTTTTAAAGTTCTGCTATGTGGCGCGGTATTATCCCGTATTGACGCCGGGCAA
GAGCAACTCGGTCGCCGCATACACTATTCTCAGAATGACTTGGTTGAGTACTCACCAGTCACAGAAAAGC
ATCTTACGGATGGCATGACAGTAAGAGAATTATGCAGTGCTGCCATAACCATGAGTGATAACACTGCGGC
CAACTTACTTCTGACAACGATCGGAGGACCGAAGGAGCTAACCGCTTTTTTGCACAACATGGGGGATCAT
GTAACTCGCCTTGATCGTTGGGAACCGGAGCTGAATGAAGCCATACCAAACGACGAGCGTGACACCACGA
TGCCTGTAGCAATGGCAACAACGTTGCGCAAACTATTAACTGGCGAACTACTTACTCTAGCTTCCCGGCA
ACAATTAATAGACTGGATGGAGGCGGATAAAGTTGCAGGACCACTTCTGCGCTCGGCCCTTCCGGCTGGC
TGGTTTATTGCTGATAAATCTGGAGCCGGTGAGCGTGGGTCTCGCGGTATCATTGCAGCACTGGGGCCAG
ATGGTAAGCCCTCCCGTATCGTAGTTATCTACACGACGGGGAGTCAGGCAACTATGGATGAACGAAATAG
ACAGATCGCTGAGATAGGTGCCTCACTGATTAAGCATTGGTAACTGTCAGACCAAGTTTACTCATATATA
CTTTAGATTGATTTAAAACTTCATTTTTAATTTAAAAGGATCTAGGTGAAGATCCTTTTTGATAATCTCA
TGACCAAAATCCCTTAACGTGAGTTTTCGTTCCACTGAGCGTCAGACCCCGTAGAAAAGATCAAAGGATC
TTCTTGAGATCCTTTTTTTCTGCGCGTAATCTGCTGCTTGCAAACAAAAAAACCACCGCTACCAGCGGTG
GTTTGTTTGCCGGATCAAGAGCTACCAACTCTTTTTCCGAAGGTAACTGGCTTCAGCAGAGCGCAGATAC
CAAATACTGTTCTTCTAGTGTAGCCGTAGTTAGGCCACCACTTCAAGAACTCTGTAGCACCGCCTACATA
CCTCGCTCTGCTAATCCTGTTACCAGTGGCTGCTGCCAGTGGCGATAAGTCGTGTCTTACCGGGTTGGAC
TCAAGACGATAGTTACCGGATAAGGCGCAGCGGTCGGGCTGAACGGGGGGTTCGTGCACACAGCCCAGCT
TGGAGCGAACGACCTACACCGAACTGAGATACCTACAGCGTGAGCTATGAGAAAGCGCCACGCTTCCCGA
AGGGAGAAAGGCGGACAGGTATCCGGTAAGCGGCAGGGTCGGAACAGGAGAGCGCACGAGGGAGCTTCCA
GGGGGAAACGCCTGGTATCTTTATAGTCCTGTCGGGTTTCGCCACCTCTGACTTGAGCGTCGATTTTTGT
GATGCTCGTCAGGGGGGCGGAGCCTATGGAAAAACGCCAGCAACGCGGCCTTTTTACGGTTCCTGGCCTT
TTGCTGGCCTTTTGCTCACATGT
Features (pLannotate 1.2.2; 27 found; start..end, strand, type, name):
     12..39      +  repeat_region  AAV2 ITR (fragment): inverted terminal repeat of adeno-associated virus serotype 2 inverted
     68..95      +  repeat_region  AAV2 ITR (fragment): inverted terminal repeat of adeno-associated virus serotype 2 inverted
    158..224     +  CDS            small t antigen (fragment): SV40 (simian virus 40) small t antigen
    250..461     +  promoter       EF-1α core promoter: core promoter for human elongation factor EF-1α
    462..570     +  intron         EF-1α intron A (fragment): intron upstream of the start codon of human EF-1α
   1196..1399    +  intron         EF-1α intron A: truncated intron upstream of the start codon of human EF-1α
   1415..1432    +  misc_feature   MCS (fragment): pUC18/19 multiple cloning site
   1439..1472    +  protein_bind   lox2272: Cre-mediated recombination occurs in the 8-bp core sequence (GGATACTT). lox2272 sites are compatible with each other, but incompatible with loxP or loxN sites (Lee and Saito, 1988). Cre recombinase
   1473..1522    -  intron         β-globin intron (fragment): internally truncated intron from human β-globin
   1523..1556    +  protein_bind   loxP: Cre-mediated recombination occurs in the 8-bp core sequence (GCATACAT). Cre recombinase
   1568..1762    -  CDS            Kcnb1 (fragment): KCNB1_RAT - Experimental evidence at protein level: Swiss-Prot protein existence level 1. Voltage-gated potassium channel that mediates transmembrane potassium transport in excitable membranes, primarily in the brain, but also in the pancreas and cardiovascular system. Contributes to the regulation of the action potential (AP) repolarization, duration and frequency of repetitive AP firing in neurons, muscle cells and endocrine cells and plays a role in homeostatic attenuation of electrical excitability throughout the brain (PubMed:10024359, PubMed:10618149, PubMed:12451110, PubMed:17379638, Pu
   1763..2470    -  CDS            mRuby2: mRuby2 is a basic (constitutively fluorescent) red fluorescent protein published in 2012, derived from Entacmaea quadricolor. It has moderate acid sensitivity.
   3522..3555    -  protein_bind   lox2272: Cre-mediated recombination occurs in the 8-bp core sequence (GGATACTT). lox2272 sites are compatible with each other, but incompatible with loxP or loxN sites (Lee and Saito, 1988). Cre recombinase
   3556..3605    -  intron         β-globin intron (fragment): internally truncated intron from human β-globin
   3606..3639    -  protein_bind   loxP: Cre-mediated recombination occurs in the 8-bp core sequence (GCATACAT). Cre recombinase
   3640..3664    +  misc_feature   MCS (fragment): pBluescript multiple cloning site
   3664..4252    +  misc_feature   WPRE: woodchuck hepatitis virus posttranscriptional regulatory element
   4297..4418    -  polyA_signal   SV40 poly(A) signal: SV40 polyadenylation signal
   4441..4509    -  CDS            large T antigen (fragment): large T antigen from SV40 (simian virus 40)
   4553..4693    +  repeat_region  AAV2 ITR: inverted terminal repeat of adeno-associated virus serotype 2 inverted
   4698..4749    -  misc_feature   bom (fragment): basis of mobility region from pBR322
   4768..5223    +  rep_origin     f1 ori (sequence partly withheld): f1 bacteriophage origin of replication; arrow indicates direction of (+) strand synthesis
   5224..5273    -  misc_feature   bom (fragment): basis of mobility region from pBR322
   5375..5410    -  CDS            rop (fragment): Rop protein, which maintains plasmids at low copy number; rop
   5505..5609    +  promoter       AmpR promoter: bla
   5610..6470    +  CDS            AmpR: β-lactamase; bla; confers resistance to ampicillin, carbenicillin, and related antibiotics
   6641..7229    +  rep_origin     ori: high-copy-number ColE1/pMB1/pBR322/pUC origin of replication
