[The description below was written by a language model from this plasmid's Addgene catalogue record and pLannotate feature annotations shown in this document.]
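Description:
pAAV-EF1a-DIO-C1V1(t/t)-mRuby2-KV2.1-WPRE-SV40 is an AAV transfer plasmid for Cre-dependent mammalian expression of a soma-targeted, red-tagged excitatory opsin. It is about 7.3 kb. The catalogue lists the backbone as a synthesized pcDNA-type vector. It is maintained in bacteria through a high-copy ColE1/pUC origin with ampicillin selection (AmpR under its own promoter), and an f1 origin is also present. The expression cassette is flanked by AAV2 inverted terminal repeats, which allow it to be packaged into recombinant AAV. The right ITR is annotated in full, while only short fragments are detected on the left. This is common for sequencing reads through these repeat structures, but it may be worth checking.

Expression is driven by the human EF-1α promoter with its intron A. Downstream lies a double-floxed inverted (DIO) cassette, in which pairs of lox2272 and loxP sites in opposing orientation bracket a coding sequence placed in antisense orientation. Cre recombination inverts the cassette and then locks it in the sense orientation, so only Cre-expressing cells produce the protein. The annotated inverted parts are mRuby2 and a fragment of the Kv2.1 (Kcnb1) potassium channel. The unannotated stretch between mRuby2 and the distal lox sites presumably holds the C1V1(t/t) opsin named in the record. The fusion therefore reads C1V1(t/t)–mRuby2–Kv2.1 motif, with the Kv2.1 segment restricting the opsin to the soma and mRuby2 marking expressing cells. A WPRE and SV40 polyadenylation signal follow the cassette to enhance transcript stability and processing. The stated purpose is optogenetic stimulation with a Cre-dependent, soma-localized C1V1(t/t), an approach suited to targeted photostimulation of individual neurons.
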