Addgene plasmid #124604: pAAV-EF1a-DIO-C1V1(t/t)-mRuby2-KV2.1-WPRE-SV40
Purpose: Cre-dependent soma-localized C1V1(t/t) for optogenetic stimulation
Depositing lab: Christopher Harvey. Depositing organization: Harvard Medical School. Publication: Single-neuron perturbations reveal feature-specific competition in V1. Chettih SN, Harvey CD. Nature. 2019 Mar 6. pii: 10.1038/s41586-019-0997-6. doi: 10.1038/s41586-019-0997-6. PubMed 30842660.
Backbone
  Vector backbone: pcDNA
  Backbone manufacturer: Genscript
  Backbone size w/o insert (bp): 3000
  Total vector size (bp): 7301
  Vector type: Mammalian Expression, AAV
Growth in bacteria
  Bacterial resistance: Ampicillin, 100 μg/mL
  Growth temperature: 37°C
  Growth strain: NEB Stable
  Copy number: High Copy
Gene/Insert
  Gene/Insert name: Soma-localized C1V1(t/t)
  Species: M. musculus (mouse)
  Insert size (bp): 3367
  Promoter: Ef1a
  Tag / fusion protein: mRuby2 (C terminal on insert)
  Cloning method: Unknown
  Sequencing primers: 5′ ---; 3′ ---
Resource information
  A portion of this plasmid was derived from a plasmid made by: Genscript
Terms and licenses: Academic/Nonprofit Terms; Industry Terms: Not Available to Industry
How to cite: pAAV-EF1a-DIO-C1V1(t/t)-mRuby2-KV2.1-WPRE-SV40 was a gift from Christopher Harvey (Addgene plasmid # 124604 ; http://n2t.net/addgene:124604 ; RRID:Addgene_124604)
